Addgene plasmid #18561: T4 Lysozyme D127A E128A
Depositing lab: Brian Matthews. Depositing organization: University of Oregon.
Backbone
  Vector backbone: pHS1403
  Backbone size w/o insert (bp): 5000
  Vector type: Bacterial Expression
Growth in bacteria
  Bacterial resistance: Ampicillin, 100 μg/mL
  Growth temperature: 37°C
  Growth strain: DH5alpha
  Copy number: High Copy
Gene/Insert
  Gene/Insert name: T4 Lysozyme (alt name: 257AA)
  Species: Bacteriophage T4
  Insert size (bp): 600
  Mutation: D127A E128A
  GenBank ID: NP_049736
  Entrez Gene: e (a.k.a. T4p123)
  Cloning method: Restriction Enzyme; 5′ cloning site BamHI (not destroyed); 3′ cloning site HindIII (not destroyed)
  Sequencing primers: 5′ na; 3′ GGCGTATCACGAGGCCC
Terms and licenses: Academic/Nonprofit Terms; Industry Terms: Not Available to Industry
Depositor comments: The BamHI site is 27 bp from the ATG and the HindIII site is 115 bp from the stop.
How to cite: T4 Lysozyme D127A E128A was a gift from Brian Matthews (Addgene plasmid # 18561 ; http://n2t.net/addgene:18561 ; RRID:Addgene_18561)
