[The description below was written by a language model from this plasmid's Addgene catalogue record.]
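Description:
T4 Lysozyme D127A E128A is a bacterial expression plasmid built on the pHS1403 backbone (about 5 kb without insert) that carries a mutant version of the bacteriophage T4 lysozyme gene (gene e). It is maintained in E. coli as a high-copy plasmid under ampicillin selection. The record does not name the origin of replication or the promoter that drives expression, and no feature table is provided, so the regulatory architecture of the backbone cannot be described from the available information.

The insert is roughly 600 bp and was cloned by restriction digestion between a 5′ BamHI site and a 3′ HindIII site, both of which remain intact, so the cassette can be excised or transferred. According to the depositor's notes, the BamHI site lies 27 bp from the start codon and the HindIII site 115 bp from the stop codon, meaning the fragment includes short flanking untranslated regions around the coding sequence. The encoded protein carries two substitutions, aspartate 127 to alanine and glutamate 128 to alanine, replacing two adjacent acidic residues with alanine. No fusion tags or reporters are recorded.

T4 lysozyme is a phage-encoded enzyme that degrades the bacterial cell wall and has long served as a model protein for studying folding, stability and structure. The record does not state a specific purpose, but a defined double alanine substitution in an expression vector is consistent with producing the variant protein in bacteria to examine how these side chains contribute to the protein's properties.
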