>Addgene plasmid #18561 | T4 Lysozyme D127A E128A | addgene partial sequence | sequence record 24347 | 3primeUP
CTGAAAAGCCCGCTCATTAGGCGGGCTCAGATCTGCTCATGTTTGACAGCTTATCATCGATAAGCTTCGG
CAATAAATTCTTGATATGTTTTCATATGTTTCCTTTAAATATTTTAATTAGTAATTGTCTATTCAAGTAA
TTGTGAATATACTATCACAATTCCAAGAGAAAGTAAACAGCTTTATAGATTTTTATACGCGTCCCAAGTG
CCAGTTCTAAACGTTGTAATGACTCGTTTTGCGCGATTAGGTGTTTGATTATACCATCTACTTTTAGCTA
AGTTAACTGCTGCCGCAGCCCAGCGTTTTTGTTGAAGCATACGTAAAGAGTTAGTAAATCCTGCCACACC
GGTTTCTCCCATTTGGAAAACCATATTAATCAATGCACAGCGACGAACCGCATCAAGAGAATCATAAACC
GGTTTTAATTTAGCATTTCTCAGAATTCCGCGAACAGCAGCATCAACATCCTGATTAAAGAGTTTTTCAG
CCTCATCTTTTGTAATTACACCATTGCAATTACGCCCAATAGCTTTATCTAATTCAGATTTAGCAGCATT
AAGTGATGGACTTTTTGTAAGCAAATGACCGATGCCAATAGTGTAATAGCCTTCTGTGTCTTTATAGATT
TTAAGTCTAAGACCTTCATCTATACGTAACATTTCAAATATATTCATAATACCTCCTAAGCATCGATGGA
TCCTGTTTCCTGTGTGAANTGTTATCCGCTCACAATTCCACACATTATACGAGCCGATGATTAATGTCAC
AGGGGGATGGGGAGTAGCTGATCCGGTTCTGTGGAATGGTATCGCTCNCATCCACCATANCGAGCGAGAT
N
